>Addgene plasmid #60200 | mscv2.2-NAIP1 | depositor full sequence | sequence record 96377 | mscv2.2-NAIP1 sequence 10670 bps
AGCCCTTTGTACACCCTAAGCCTCCGCCTCCTCTTCCTCCATCCGCCCGTCTCTCCCCCTTGAACCTCCT
CGTTCGACCCCGCCTCGATCCTCCCTTTATCCAGCCCTCACTCCTTCTCTAGGCGCCGGAATTAGATCCG
CCACCATGGCTGAGCATGGGGAGTCCTCCGAGGATCGGATTTCTGAGATTGATTATGAATTTCTCCCTGA
GCTCTCTGCTCTTCTCGGGGTGGATGCAGTTCAGCTGGCAAAGAGCCAAGAAGAAGAAGAGCATAAAGAA
CGGATGAAAATGAAGAAAGGTTTTAACTCACAGATGCGCAGTGAAGCCAAACGACTAAAGACCTTTGAGA
CCTATGACACGTTCAGATCATGGACGCCACAGGAGATGGCAGCTGCTGGGTTTTACCACACAGGGGTGAA
ACTTGGGGTTCAGTGCTTTTGCTGTAGCTTGATCCTCTTTGGCAATAGCCTCAGGAAGCTTCCCATAGAG
AGACACAAGAAATTACGTCCAGAATGTGAGTTCCTTCAGGGAAAAGATGTTGGTAACATTGGCAAGTATG
ACATCCGGGTGAAGAGTCCAGAGAAGATGCTGAGAGGTGGCAAAGCCAGGTACCATGAAGAGGAGGCCAG
ACTGGAGTCCTTTGAGGACTGGCCATTTTATGCCCATGGGACATCACCACGTGTACTCTCAGCAGCTGGC
TTTGTCTTTACAGGTAAAAGGGACACTGTGCAGTGTTTTTCCTGTGGCGGAAGCTTGGGCAACTGGGAAG
AAGGAGATGACCCCTGGAAGGAGCATGCCAAGTGGTTCCCCAAATGTGAATTTCTTCAAAGTAAGAAATC
TTCAGAGGAAATTGCCCAGTATATCCAAGGCTATGAGGGATTTGTTCATGTAACGGGAGAACATTTTGTG
AATTCCTGGGTCAGAAGAGAATTACCTATGGTATCAGCTTACTGCAACGACAGCGTCTTCGCTAATGAAG
AACTAAGGATGGACACGTTTAAGGACTGGCCCCACGAATCACCTGTGGCTGTTGATGCTTTGGTCAGAGC
TGGCCTTTTCTACACAGGCAAAAAGGGCATTGTCCAGTGTTTTTCCTGTGGAGGATGTATGGAGAAGTGC
ACAGAAGGTGACGACCCAATACAAGAGCACAACAAGTTTTTTCCCAACTGTGTATTTCTCCAAACCCCGA
AGTCCTCTGCAGAAGTGATTCCAGCCCTTCAGAGCCACTGTGCACTTCCAGAAGCCATGGAAACCACAAG
TGAAAGCAACCACGATGATCCAGCAGCAGTTCATTCTACAGTGGTGGGCTTGGGTAGGAGTGAAGCCCAG
TGGTTTCAAGAGGCCAGGAGTCTGAGTGAGCAGCTAAGAGACAACTACACTAAAGCCACTTTTCGCCACA
TGAACTTGCCAGAAGTGTGCTCCAGCCTTGGCACTGACCACTTGATCGGCTGCGATGTGTCCATCATTTC
AAAGCACATCAGCCAGCCTGTGCAAGGGGCCCTGACGATCCCTGAGGTCTTCTCCAATCTCAGCTCTGTC
ATGTGTGTGGAGGGGGAAACTGGCAGTGGAAAGACAACCTTCCTGAAGAGGATAGCTTTTCTCTGGGCAT
CAGGATGCTGCCCCTTGTTGTACAGGTTCCAGCTGGTCTTCTACCTCTCCCTTAGTTCCATCACACCAGA
CCAGGGACTGGCCAACATCATCTGTGCCCAACTCCTAGGGGCAGGAGGCTGCATTAGTGAAGTGTGTCTG
AGCAGCATCATCCAGCAGTTACAACACCAGGTGCTGTTCCTGTTGGATGACTACAGTGGGCTGGCCTCAC
TCCCCCAAGCCCTACATACACTGATTACAAAAAACTACTTGTCACGGACCTGCTTATTGATCGCTGTGCA
TACAAACAGGGTCAGGGGCATCCGCTCATACCTAGATACGAGTCTAGAGATCAAAGAGTTTCCCTTGTCC
AATACTGTCTATATATTAAAGAAGTTCTTCTCCCATAATATAAAACGTCTACTAGAGTTTATGGTTTATT
TTGGACAGAATGAAGATTTACAGGGAATTCACAAGACCCCCCTCTTCGTGGCAGCAGTATGTACTGACTG
GTTTGAAAATCCATCTGACCAGCCCTTTCAGGATATGGCACTTTTCAAGTCCTACATGCAATACCTGTCC
TTAAAGCACAAAGGTGCAGCTAAGCCTCTCCAAGCCACCGTGTCCTCATGTGGGCAGCTGGCCTTGACAG
GGCTTTTCTCATCATGCTTTGAGTTCAATAGTGATGACCTGGCAGAGGCAGGAGTTGATGAAGATGAAGA
GCTCACCACCTGCTTGATGAGCAAATTCACCGCCCAGAGACTGAGGCCAGTCTACCGGTTTTTAGGTCCG
CTGTTCCAGGAGTTTCTTGCTGCCATGAGACTGACTGAACTTCTGAGTTCAGATAGGCAGGAAGACCAAG
ATCTGGGACTTTATTATTTGAGACAAATTAACTCACCCTTGAAGGCTTTGACCACCTACAACAATTTTTT
GAAGTATGTCTTTAGCCATCCGTCATCAAAGGCAGGGCCAACAGTTGTATCTCATTTGCTTCACTTGGTG
GATGAGACAGAGTTGCTGGAGAATACCTATAAAAATGAGGATTATGTAAATCACCCTCCAGGAACTTCCC
GAATAATGAAGGGACTTAAGGAACTGTGGCTGTTATCTCCTGAATATTACTCTTCATTTGTTTCAGAACA
TTTATTGCGCATTGCTCTAAACTTTGCTTATGAAAGCAACACTGTTGCTGAATGTTCTCCATTTATTTTG
CAGTTCCTTAGAGGGAGAACACTGGCTTTGAAAGTACTGAATTTACAATACTTTAGGGACCACCCAGAAA
GCCTGTTACTGGTGAAGAGTTTAGAAGTCTCGATAAATGGAAATAAAGTGCCAAAAGTTGTAGATTATTC
AGTCATGGAAAAAAGTTTTGAAACATTACAGCCACCAACTATAGATCAGGACTATGCATCCGCCTTTGAA
CAAATGAAGGAACATGAAAAAAATTTATCTGAAAATGAAGAGACCATAAAGAGTATTAAGAACATCTTCC
CCTTACAGCCACCTAAAATAAGCTCTGGCTATTGGAAACTGTCCCCCAAGCCATGCAAGATCCCTAGGCT
GGAAGTTGGAGTGACCAACATGGGTCCAGCAGATCAAGCACTGCTCCAGGTCCTCATGGAAGTCTTCTCA
GCTTCACAGAGTATTGAGTTCCGTTTATCCGACAGCAGTGGCTTCCTTGAAAGCATCCGCCCAGCTCTGG
AGCTGAGTAAGGCCTCTGTCACCAAGTGTTCCATGTCCAGGCTGGAGCTCAGCAGAGCAGAACAGGAGCT
GCTTCTCACCCTGCCTGCCCTGCAGTCTCTCGAGGTCTCAGAGACAAACCAGTTACCAGATCAGCTCTTC
CATAACTTGCACAAGTTCCTGGGCCTGAAAGAACTGTGTGTGAGACTAGATGGCAAACCGGATGTGCTCT
CAGTCCTTCCTGGAGAGTTCCCAAACCTCCTTCACATGGAGAAGTTATCCATCCGAACCTCCATGGAGTC
TGACCTCTCCAAACTAGTTAAATTGATTCAGAACTCTCCAAATCTCCATGTTTTCCATCTGAAATGTGAT
TTCCTTTCGAATTGTGACTCTCTCATGGCTGTGCTTGCTTCCTGCAAGAAACTCAGAGAGATTGAGTTTT
CTGGACGATGCTTTGAAGCCATGCCCTTTGTTAACATTTTGCCAAATTTTATTTCTCTGAAGATATTAAA
TCTTATAAGCCAACAATTCCCAGATAAGGAAACATCAGAAAAGTTTGCCCAGGCTCTGGGTTCTCTCAGG
AACCTGGAGGAACTGCTCGTTCCCACTGGAGACGGGATTCACCAAGTGGCCAAATTGATTGTCCGGCAGT
GTCTGCAGCTTCCGTGTCTCCGAGTTCTTGCCTTTCACTACATCTTGGACAATGACAGTGTGATTGAAAT
TGCCAGGGTGGCAACCAGTGGAGGTTTCCAGAAACTCGAGAAGTTAGATCTTTCCATGAATCACAAGATT
ACCGAGGAAGGATATAGAAATTTCTTTCAAGCCCTGGACAACCTGCCAAACTTGCAGAATCTGAACATCT
GCAGACATATCCCAGAATGCATTCAAGTTCAGGCCACCACTGTCAAGGCTCTGGGTCAATGTGTGTCCCG
ACTGCCCAGCCTCACTAGGCTGCACATGCTCAGTTGGCTCCTGGATGAAGAGGACATGAAAGTGATTAAT
GATGTGAAGGAAAGACACCCCCAGTCCAAACGCTTGATTATCTTCTGGAAATGGATAGTCCCGTTCTCTC
CTGTTGTCCTGGAGTAAGCGGCCGCGTTTAAACGTCGACGGTATCGATAAGCTTGATATCGAATTCCGCC
CCCCCCCCTAACGTTACTGGCCGAAGCCGCTTGGAATAAGGCCGGTGTGCGTTTGTCTATATGTTATTTT
CCACCATATTGCCGTCTTTTGGCAATGTGAGGGCCCGGAAACCTGGCCCTGTCTTCTTGACGAGCATTCC
TAGGGGTCTTTCCCCTCTCGCCAAAGGAATGCAAGGTCTGTTGAATGTCGTGAAGGAAGCAGTTCCTCTG
GAAGCTTCTTGAAGACAAACAACGTCTGTAGCGACCCTTTGCAGGCAGCGGAACCCCCCACCTGGCGACA
GGTGCCTCTGCGGCCAAAAGCCACGTGTATAAGATACACCTGCAAAGGCGGCACAACCCCAGTGCCACGT
TGTGAGTTGGATAGTTGTGGAAAGAGTCAAATGGCTCTCCTCAAGCGTATTCAACAAGGGGCTGAAGGAT
GCCCAGAAGGTACCCCATTGTATGGGATCTGATCTGGGGCCTCGGTGCACATGCTTTACATGTGTTTAGT
CGAGGTTAAAAAAACGTCTAGGCCCCCCGAACCACGGGGACGTGGTTTTCCTTTGAAAAACACGATGATA
ATATGGCCACAACCATGGTGAGCAAGGGCGAGGAGCTGTTCACCGGGGTGGTGCCCATCCTGGTCGAGCT
GGACGGCGACGTAAACGGCCACAAGTTCAGCGTGTCTGGCGAGGGCGAGGGCGATGCCACCTACGGCAAG
CTGACCCTGAAGTTCATCTGCACCACCGGCAAGCTGCCCGTGCCCTGGCCCACCCTCGTGACCACCCTGA
CCTACGGCGTGCAGTGCTTCAGCCGCTACCCCGACCACATGAAGCAGCACGACTTCTTCAAGTCCGCCAT
GCCCGAAGGCTACGTCCAGGAGCGCACCATCTTCTTCAAGGACGACGGCAACTACAAGACCCGCGCCGAG
GTGAAGTTCGAGGGCGACACCCTGGTGAACCGCATCGAGCTGAAGGGCATCGACTTCAAGGAGGACGGCA
ACATCCTGGGGCACAAGCTGGAGTACAACTACAACAGCCACAACGTCTATATCATGGCCGACAAGCAGAA
GAACGGCATCAAGGCGAACTTCAAGATCCGCCACAACATCGAGGACGGCAGCGTGCAGCTCGCCGACCAC
TACCAGCAGAACACCCCCATCGGCGACGGCCCCGTGCTGCTGCCCGACAACCACTACCTGAGCACCCAGT
CCGCCCTGAGCAAAGACCCCAACGAGAAGCGCGATCACATGGTCCTGCTGGAGTTCGTGACCGCCGCCGG
GATCACTCTCGGCATGGACGAGCTGTACAAGTGATAAGAATTCGATAAAATAAAAGATTTTATTTAGTCT
CCAGAAAAAGGGGGGAATGAAAGACCCCACCTGTAGGTTTGGCAAGCTAGCTTAAGTAACGCCATTTTGC
AAGGCATGGAAAATACATAACTGAGAATAGAGAAGTTCAGATCAAGGTTAGGAACAGAGAGACAGCAGAA
TATGGGCCAAACAGGATATCTGTGGTAAGCAGTTCCTGCCCCCGGCTCAGGGCCAAGAACAGATGGTCCC
CGATGCGGTCCCGCCCTCAGCAGTTTCTAGAGAACCATCAGATGTTTCCAGGGTGCCCCAAGGACCTGAA
ATGACCCTGTGCCTTATTTGAACTAACCAATCAGTTCGCTTCTCGCTTCTGTTCGCGCGCTTCTGCTCCC
CGAGCTCAATAAAAGAGCCCACAACCCCTCACTCGGCGCGCCAGTCCTCCGATAGACTGCGTCGCCCGGG
TACCCGTGTATCCAATAAACCCTCTTGCAGTTGCATCCGACTTGTGGTCTCGCTGTTCCTTGGGAGGGTC
TCCTCTGAGTGATTGACTACCCGTCAGCGGGGGTCTTTCATGGGTAACAGTTTCTTGAAGTTGGAGAACA
ACATTCTGAGGGTAGGAGTCGAATATTAAGTAATCCTGACTCAATTAGCCACTGTTTTGAATCCACATAC
TCCAATACTCCTGAAATAGTTCATTATGGACAGCGCAGAAGAGCTGGGGAGAATTAATTCGTAATCATGG
TCATAGCTGTTTCCTGTGTGAAATTGTTATCCGCTCACAATTCCACACAACATACGAGCCGGAAGCATAA
AGTGTAAAGCCTGGGGTGCCTAATGAGTGAGCTAACTCACATTAATTGCGTTGCGCTCACTGCCCGCTTT
CCAGTCGGGAAACCTGTCGTGCCAGCTGCATTAATGAATCGGCCAACGCGCGGGGAGAGGCGGTTTGCGT
ATTGGGCGCTCTTCCGCTTCCTCGCTCACTGACTCGCTGCGCTCGGTCGTTCGGCTGCGGCGAGCGGTAT
CAGCTCACTCAAAGGCGGTAATACGGTTATCCACAGAATCAGGGGATAACGCAGGAAAGAACATGTGAGC
AAAAGGCCAGCAAAAGGCCAGGAACCGTAAAAAGGCCGCGTTGCTGGCGTTTTTCCATAGGCTCCGCCCC
CCTGACGAGCATCACAAAAATCGACGCTCAAGTCAGAGGTGGCGAAACCCGACAGGACTATAAAGATACC
AGGCGTTTCCCCCTGGAAGCTCCCTCGTGCGCTCTCCTGTTCCGACCCTGCCGCTTACCGGATACCTGTC
CGCCTTTCTCCCTTCGGGAAGCGTGGCGCTTTCTCATAGCTCACGCTGTAGGTATCTCAGTTCGGTGTAG
GTCGTTCGCTCCAAGCTGGGCTGTGTGCACGAACCCCCCGTTCAGCCCGACCGCTGCGCCTTATCCGGTA
ACTATCGTCTTGAGTCCAACCCGGTAAGACACGACTTATCGCCACTGGCAGCAGCCACTGGTAACAGGAT
TAGCAGAGCGAGGTATGTAGGCGGTGCTACAGAGTTCTTGAAGTGGTGGCCTAACTACGGCTACACTAGA
AGGACAGTATTTGGTATCTGCGCTCTGCTGAAGCCAGTTACCTTCGGAAAAAGAGTTGGTAGCTCTTGAT
CCGGCAAACAAACCACCGCTGGTAGCGGTGGTTTTTTTGTTTGCAAGCAGCAGATTACGCGCAGAAAAAA
AGGATCTCAAGAAGATCCTTTGATCTTTTCTACGGGGTCTGACGCTCAGTGGAACGAAAACTCACGTTAA
GGGATTTTGGTCATGAGATTATCAAAAAGGATCTTCACCTAGATCCTTTTAAATTAAAAATGAAGTTTTA
AATCAATCTAAAGTATATATGAGTAAACTTGGTCTGACAGTTACCAATGCTTAATCAGTGAGGCACCTAT
CTCAGCGATCTGTCTATTTCGTTCATCCATAGTTGCCTGACTCCCCGTCGTGTAGATAACTACGATACGG
GAGGGCTTACCATCTGGCCCCAGTGCTGCAATGATACCGCGAGACCCACGCTCACCGGCTCCAGATTTAT
CAGCAATAAACCAGCCAGCCGGAAGGGCCGAGCGCAGAAGTGGTCCTGCAACTTTATCCGCCTCCATCCA
GTCTATTAATTGTTGCCGGGAAGCTAGAGTAAGTAGTTCGCCAGTTAATAGTTTGCGCAACGTTGTTGCC
ATTGCTACAGGCATCGTGGTGTCACGCTCGTCGTTTGGTATGGCTTCATTCAGCTCCGGTTCCCAACGAT
CAAGGCGAGTTACATGATCCCCCATGTTGTGCAAAAAAGCGGTTAGCTCCTTCGGTCCTCCGATCGTTGT
CAGAAGTAAGTTGGCCGCAGTGTTATCACTCATGGTTATGGCAGCACTGCATAATTCTCTTACTGTCATG
CCATCCGTAAGATGCTTTTCTGTGACTGGTGAGTACTCAACCAAGTCATTCTGAGAATAGTGTATGCGGC
GACCGAGTTGCTCTTGCCCGGCGTCAATACGGGATAATACCGCGCCACATAGCAGAACTTTAAAAGTGCT
CATCATTGGAAAACGTTCTTCGGGGCGAAAACTCTCAAGGATCTTACCGCTGTTGAGATCCAGTTCGATG
TAACCCACTCGTGCACCCAACTGATCTTCAGCATCTTTTACTTTCACCAGCGTTTCTGGGTGAGCAAAAA
CAGGAAGGCAAAATGCCGCAAAAAAGGGAATAAGGGCGACACGGAAATGTTGAATACTCATACTCTTCCT
TTTTCAATATTATTGAAGCATTTATCAGGGTTATTGTCTCATGAGCGGATACATATTTGAATGTATTTAG
AAAAATAAACAAATAGGGGTTCCGCGCACATTTCCCCGAAAAGTGCCACCTGACGTCTAAGAAACCATTA
TTATCATGACATTAACCTATAAAAATAGGCGTATCACGAGGCCCTTTCGTCTCGCGCGTTTCGGTGATGA
CGGTGAAAACCTCTGACACATGCAGCTCCCGGAGACGGTCACAGCTTGTCTGTAAGCGGATGCCGGGAGC
AGACAAGCCCGTCAGGGCGCGTCAGCGGGTGTTGGCGGGTGTCGGGGCTGGCTTAACTATGCGGCATCAG
AGCAGATTGTACTGAGAGTGCACCATATGCGGTGTGAAATACCGCACAGATGCGTAAGGAGAAAATACCG
CATCAGGCGCCATTCGCCATTCAGGCTGCGCAACTGTTGGGAAGGGCGATCGGTGCGGGCCTCTTCGCTA
TTACGCCAGCTGGCGAAAGGGGGATGTGCTGCAAGGCGATTAAGTTGGGTAACGCCAGGGTTTTCCCAGT
CACGACGTTGTAAAACGACGGCGCAAGGAATGGTGCATGCAAGGAGATGGCGCCCAACAGTCCCCCGGCC
ACGGGGCCTGCCACCATACCCACGCCGAAACAAGCGCTCATGAGCCCGAAGTGGCGAGCCCGATCTTCCC
CATCGGTGATGTCGGCGATATAGGCGCCAGCAACCGCACCTGTGGCGCCGGTGATGCCGGCCACGATGCG
TCCGGCGTAGAGGCGATTAGTCCAATTTGTTAAAGACAGGATATCAGTGGTCCAGGCTCTAGTTTTGACT
CAACAATATCACCAGCTGAAGCCTATAGAGTACGAGCCATAGATAAAATAAAAGATTTTATTTAGTCTCC
AGAAAAAGGGGGGAATGAAAGACCCCACCTGTAGGTTTGGCAAGCTAGCTTAAGTAACGCCATTTTGCAA
GGCATGGAAAATACATAACTGAGAATAGAGAAGTTCAGATCAAGGTTAGGAACAGAGAGACAGCAGAATA
TGGGCCAAACAGGATATCTGTGGTAAGCAGTTCCTGCCCCGGCTCAGGGCCAAGAACAGATGGTCCCCAG
ATGCGGTCCCGCCCTCAGCAGTTTCTAGAGAACCATCAGATGTTTCCAGGGTGCCCCAAGGACCTGAAAT
GACCCTGTGCCTTATTTGAACTAACCAATCAGTTCGCTTCTCGCTTCTGTTCGCGCGCTTCTGCTCCCCG
AGCTCAATAAAAGAGCCCACAACCCCTCACTCGGCGCGCCAGTCCTCCGATAGACTGCGTCGCCCGGGTA
CCCGTATTCCCAATAAAGCCTCTTGCTGTTTGCATCCGAATCGTGGACTCGCTGATCCTTGGGAGGGTCT
CCTCAGATTGATTGACTGCCCACCTCGGGGGTCTTTCATTTGGAGGTTCCACCGAGATTTGGAGACCCCT
GCCCAGGGACCACCGACCCCCCCGCCGGGAGGTAAGCTGGCCAGCGGTCGTTTCGTGTCTGTCTCTGTCT
TTGTGCGTGTTTGTGCCGGCATCTAATGTTTGCGCCTGCGTCTGTACTAGTTAGCTAACTAGCTCTGTAT
CTGGCGGACCCGTGGTGGAACTGACGAGTTCTGAACACCCGGCCGCAACCCTGGGAGACGTCCCAGGGAC
TTTGGGGGCCGTTTTTGTGGCCCGACCTGAGGAAGGGAGTCGATGTGGAATCCGACCCCGTCAGGATATG
TGGTTCTGGTAGGAGACGAGAACCTAAAACAGTTCCCGCCTCCGTCTGAATTTTTGCTTTCGGTTTGGAA
CCGAAGCCGCGCGTCTTGTCTGCTGCAGCGCTGCAGCATCGTTCTGTGTTGTCTCTGTCTGACTGTGTTT
CTGTATTTGTCTGAAAATTAGGGCCAGACTGTTACCACTCCCTTAAGTTTGACCTTAGGTCACTGGAAAG
ATGTCGAGCGGATCGCTCACAACCAGTCGGTAGATGTCAAGAAGAGACGTTGGGTTACCTTCTGCTCTGC
AGAATGGCCAACCTTTAACGTCGGATGGCCGCGAGACGGCACCTTTAACCGAGACCTCATCACCCAGGTT
AAGATCAAGGTCTTTTCACCTGGCCCGCATGGACACCCAGACCAGGTCCCCTACATCGTGACCTGGGAAG
CCTTGGCTTTTGACCCCCCTCCCTGGGTCA
Features (pLannotate 1.2.2; 20 found; start..end, strand, type, name):
    146..4354    +  CDS            Naip1: BIR1A_MOUSE - Also known as Birc1a, Naip. Experimental evidence at transcript level: Swiss-Prot protein existence level 2. Anti-apoptotic protein which acts by inhibiting the activities of CASP3, CASP7 and CASP9. Can inhibit the autocleavage of pro-CASP9 and cleavage of pro-CASP3 by CASP9. Capable of inhibiting CASP9 autoproteolysis at 'Asp-315' and decreasing the rate of auto proteolysis at 'Asp-330'. Acts as a mediator of neuronal survival in pathological conditions. Prevents motor-neuron apoptosis induced by a variety of signals (By similarity). From Mus musculus (Mouse).
   4374..4407    -  misc_feature   MCS (fragment): pBluescript multiple cloning site
   4509..4971    +  misc_feature   IRES: internal ribosome entry site (IRES) of the encephalomyocarditis virus (EMCV)
   4985..5704    +  CDS            EBFP: enhanced blue variant of GFP mammalian codon-optimized
   5757..6271    +  LTR            3' LTR: 3' long terminal repeat from murine embryonic stem cell virus
   6462..6484    -  protein_bind   lac operator (fragment): The lac repressor binds to the lac operator to inhibit transcription in E. coli. This inhibition can be relieved by adding lactose or isopropyl-β-D-thiogalactopyranoside (IPTG). lac repressor encoded by lacI
   6488..6518    -  promoter       lac promoter: promoter for the E. coli lac operon
   6533..6554    -  protein_bind   CAP binding site: CAP binding activates transcription in the presence of cAMP. E. coli catabolite activator protein
   6567..6659    -  CDS            lacI (fragment): lac repressor; lacI; The lac repressor binds to the lac operator to inhibit transcription in E. coli. This inhibition can be relieved by adding lactose or isopropyl-β-D-thiogalactopyranoside (IPTG).
   6842..7430    -  rep_origin     ori: high-copy-number ColE1/pMB1/pBR322/pUC origin of replication
   7601..8461    -  CDS            AmpR: β-lactamase; bla; confers resistance to ampicillin, carbenicillin, and related antibiotics
   8462..8566    -  promoter       AmpR promoter: bla
   8661..8696    +  CDS            rop (fragment): Rop protein, which maintains plasmids at low copy number; rop
   8798..8897    +  misc_feature   bom (fragment): basis of mobility region from pBR322
   8903..9052    -  CDS            lacZα (fragment): LacZα fragment of β-galactosidase; lacZ fragment
   9052..9253    -  CDS            TcR (fragment): tetracycline efflux protein; tet; confers resistance to tetracycline
   9254..9352    +  CDS            env (fragment): murine leukemia virus gPr80 envelope polyprotein precursor; env; proteolytically cleaved into gp70SU and p15TM subunits
   9394..9910    +  LTR            5' LTR: 5' long terminal repeat from murine embryonic stem cell virus
   9974..10315   +  misc_feature   MESV Ψ: packaging signal of murine embryonic stem cell virus
  10382..127     +  CDS            gag (truncated) (across the origin): truncated Moloney murine leukemia virus (MMLV) gag gene lacking the start codon
