[The description below was written by a language model from this plasmid's Addgene catalogue record, the feature table of its GenBank file and pLannotate feature annotations shown in this document.]
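Description:
mscv2.2-NAIP1 is a 10,670 bp retroviral expression plasmid built on the mscv2.2 (murine stem cell virus) backbone, intended for expression of mouse NAIP1 in mammalian cells. In bacteria it is maintained by a high-copy ColE1/pUC-type origin and selected with ampicillin through the β-lactamase gene. The remaining bacterial-side annotations (pieces of lacI, lacZα, rop, bom, the tetracycline resistance gene and a lac promoter/operator) are only fragments, apparently remnants of earlier cloning vectors rather than functional parts.

The proviral cassette is bounded by the 5′ and 3′ long terminal repeats of murine embryonic stem cell virus. The 5′ LTR is followed by the Ψ packaging signal and a truncated gag region lacking its start codon, elements that allow the transcribed genome to be packaged into virions when the viral proteins are supplied in trans by packaging cells. The LTR also serves as the promoter, described in the record as constitutive and of moderate strength. It drives a bicistronic transcript: the full-length Naip1 (Birc1a) coding sequence, cloned between a destroyed BglII site and an intact NotI site, then an EMCV IRES that permits cap-independent translation of a downstream fluorescent reporter, so that transfected or transduced cells can be identified by fluorescence. The catalogue entry calls this reporter GFP, whereas the automated annotation labels the ORF as EBFP; these variants are closely related, and the record does not resolve the discrepancy. No epitope tag is annotated on NAIP1.

The associated publication concerns NAIP recognition of bacterial ligands and inflammasome specificity, which suggests use in such studies. The accompanying 698 bp GenBank record covers only part of the plasmid and carries no feature annotation.
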