Addgene plasmid #60200: mscv2.2-NAIP1
Purpose: Mouse NAIP1 expressed under the constitutive, moderate-level retroviral LTR promoter, expresses in mammalian cells; IRES-GFP reporter downstream of NAIP1
Depositing lab: Russell Vance. Depositing organization: University of California, Berkeley. Publication: Innate immune recognition of bacterial ligands by NAIPs determines inflammasome specificity. Kofoed EM, Vance RE. Nature. 2011 Aug 28;477(7366):592-5. doi: 10.1038/nature10394. PubMed 21874021.
Backbone
  Vector backbone: mscv2.2
  Vector type: Mammalian Expression, Retroviral
Growth in bacteria
  Bacterial resistance: Ampicillin, 100 μg/mL
  Growth temperature: 37°C
  Growth strain: DH5alpha
  Copy number: Unknown
Gene/Insert
  Gene/Insert name: NAIP1
  Species: M. musculus (mouse)
  Promoter: LTR
  Cloning method: Restriction Enzyme; 5′ cloning site BglII (destroyed during cloning); 3′ cloning site NotI (not destroyed)
  Sequencing primers: 5′ AAGCCCTTTGTACACCCTAAGCC; 3′ CCTCACATTGCCAAAAGAC
Terms and licenses: Academic/Nonprofit Terms; Industry Terms: Not Available to Industry
How to cite: mscv2.2-NAIP1 was a gift from Russell Vance (Addgene plasmid # 60200 ; http://n2t.net/addgene:60200 ; RRID:Addgene_60200)
