LOCUS       Exported 698 bp ds-DNA linear SYN 15-JUN-2021
DEFINITION  Mouse NAIP1 expressed under the constitutive, moderate-level
            retroviral LTR promoter, expresses in mammalian cells; IRES-GFP
            reporter downstream of NAIP1.
ACCESSION   .
VERSION     .
KEYWORDS    mscv2.2-NAIP1
SOURCE      synthetic DNA construct
  ORGANISM  synthetic DNA construct
REFERENCE   1 (bases 1 to 698)
  AUTHORS   Kofoed EM, Vance RE
  TITLE     Innate immune recognition of bacterial ligands by NAIPs determines
            inflammasome specificity.
  JOURNAL   Nature. 2011 Aug 28;477(7366):592-5. doi: 10.1038/nature10394.
  PUBMED    21874021
REFERENCE   2 (bases 1 to 698)
  AUTHORS   .
  TITLE     Direct Submission
  JOURNAL   Exported Jun 15, 2021 from SnapGene Server 1.1.58
            http://www.snapgene.com
FEATURES             Location/Qualifiers
     source          1..698
                     /organism="synthetic DNA construct"
                     /mol_type="other DNA"
ORIGIN
        1 ctggacgatg ctttgaagcc atgccctttg ttaacatttt gccaaatttt atttctctga
       61 agatattaaa tcttataagc caacaattcc cagataagga aacatcagaa aagtttgccc
      121 aggctctggg ttctctcagg aacctggagg aactgctcgt tcccactgga gacgggattc
      181 accaagtggc caaattgatt gtccggcagt gtctgcagct tccgtgtctc cgagttcttg
      241 cctttcacta catcttggac aatgacagtg tgattgaaat tgccagggtg gcaaccagtg
      301 gaggtttcca gaaactcgag aagttagatc tttccatgaa tcacaagatt accgaggaag
      361 gatatagaaa tttctttcaa gccctggaca acctgccaaa cttgcagaat ctgaacatct
      421 gcagacatat cccagaatgc attcaagttc aggccaccac tgtcaaggct ctgggtcaat
      481 gtgtgtcccg actgcccagc ctcactaggc tgcacatgct cagttggctc ctggatgaag
      541 aggacatgaa agtgattaat gatgtgaagg aaagacaccc ccagtccaaa cgcttgatta
      601 tcttctggaa atggatagtc ccgttctctc ctgttgtcct ggagtaagcg gccgcgttta
      661 aacgtcgacg gtatcgataa gcttgatatc gaattccg
//
