>Addgene plasmid #60200 | mscv2.2-NAIP1 | addgene partial sequence | sequence record 103159 | pLXSN5 5'-CCCTTGAACCTCCTCGTTCGACC-3'
TCACTCCTTCTCTAGGCGCCGGAATTAGATCCGCCACCATGGCTGAGCATGGGGAGTCCTCCGAGGATCG
GATTTCTGAGATTGATTATGAATTTCTCCCTGAGCTCTCTGCTCTTCTCGGGGTGGATGCAGTTCAGCTG
GCAAAGAGCCAAGAAGAAGAAGAGCATAAAGAACGGATGAAAATGAAGAAAGGTTTTAACTCACAGATGC
GCAGTGAAGCCAAACGACTAAAGACCTTTGAGACCTATGACACGTTCAGATCATGGACGCCACAGGAGAT
GGCAGCTGCTGGGTTTTACCACACAGGGGTGAAACTTGGGGTTCAGTGCTTTTGCTGTAGCTTGATCCTC
TTTGGCAATAGCCTCAGGAAGCTTCCCATAGAGAGACACAAGAAATTACGTCCAGAATGTGAGTTCCTTC
AGGGAAAAGATGTTGGTAACATTGGCAAGTATGACATCCGGGTGAAGAGTCCAGAGAAGATGCTGAGAGG
TGGCAAAGCCAGGTACCATGAAGAGGAGGCCAGACTGGAGTCCTTTGAGGACTGGCCATTTTATGCCCAT
GGGACATCACCACGTGTACTCTCAGCAGCTGGCTTTGTCTTTACAGGTAAAAGGGACACTGTGCAGTGTT
TTTCCTGTGGCGGAAGCTTGGGCAACTGGGAAGAAGGAGATGACCCCTGGAAGGAGCATGCCAAGTGGTT
CCCCAAATGTGAATTTCTTCAAAGTAAGAAATCTTCAGAGGAAATTGCCCAGTATATCCAAGGCTATGAG
GGATTTGTTCATGTAACGGGAGAACATTTTGTGAATTCCTGGGTCAG
